Addgene plasmid #221455: pssAAV-2-hGFAP-GeNL-WPRE-bGHp(A)
Purpose: AAV vector expressing GFAP-GeNL
Depositing lab: Maiken Nedergaard. Depositing organization: University of Copenhagen. Publication: Oxygen imaging of hypoxic pockets in the mouse cerebral cortex. Beinlich FRM, Asiminas A, Untiet V, Bojarowska Z, Pla V, Sigurdsson B, Timmel V, Gehrig L, Graber MH, Hirase H, Nedergaard M. Science. 2024 Mar 29;383(6690):1471-1478. doi: 10.1126/science.adn1011. Epub 2024 Mar 28. PubMed 38547288.
Backbone
  Vector backbone: pssAAV
  Vector type: AAV
Growth in bacteria
  Bacterial resistance: Ampicillin, 100 μg/mL
  Growth temperature: 37°C
  Growth strain: NEB Stable
  Copy number: Unknown
Gene/Insert
  Gene/Insert name: Green enhanced Nano-lantern (alt name: GeNL)
  Species: Synthetic
  Insert size (bp): 1185
  GenBank ID: LC128715
  Promoter: hGFAP
  Cloning method: Restriction Enzyme; 5′ cloning site EcoRI (unknown if destroyed); 3′ cloning site BamHI (unknown if destroyed)
  Sequencing primers: 5′ CTCTGGGCACAGTGACCTC; 3′ GCAATAGGGAGGGGGAAAG
Resource information
  A portion of this plasmid was derived from a plasmid made by: GeNL was kindly provided by Takeharu Nagai.
Terms and licenses: Academic/Nonprofit Terms; Industry Terms: Not Available to Industry
How to cite: pssAAV-2-hGFAP-GeNL-WPRE-bGHp(A) was a gift from Maiken Nedergaard (Addgene plasmid # 221455 ; http://n2t.net/addgene:221455 ; RRID:Addgene_221455)
