[The description below was written by a language model from this plasmid's Addgene catalogue record and pLannotate feature annotations shown in this document.]
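Description:
pssAAV-2-hGFAP-GeNL-WPRE-bGHp(A) is a single-stranded AAV transfer plasmid of about 7.4 kb, built on the pssAAV backbone with AAV serotype 2 inverted terminal repeats that delimit the sequence to be packaged into recombinant AAV particles. In bacteria it replicates from a high-copy ColE1/pUC-type origin and is selected with ampicillin through the β-lactamase gene. An f1 phage origin is also present in the backbone. The annotation detects one full ITR and only short fragments of the other, which is common for these structured, recombination-prone repeats in automated annotation. The record lists a recombination-deficient strain for propagation.

The payload is Green enhanced Nano-lantern (GeNL), a synthetic bioluminescent reporter of roughly 1.2 kb in which the fluorescent protein mNeonGreen is fused to NanoLuc luciferase. Energy from the luciferase reaction is transferred to mNeonGreen, giving bright green emission without excitation light. A V5 epitope tag sequence is annotated just downstream of the luciferase, although the record does not say whether it is translated as part of the fusion.

Expression is driven by the human GFAP promoter, which is typically used to restrict expression to astrocytes. The promoter itself is not annotated. The small human "CDS" fragments flagged upstream of the reporter probably reflect spurious matches within this genomic promoter region. A WPRE follows the coding sequence to enhance transcript stability and expression, and a bovine growth hormone polyadenylation signal terminates the transcript.

Because luciferase activity depends on oxygen, the construct was used, according to the associated publication, for bioluminescence-based oxygen imaging in the mouse cerebral cortex.
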