Features (pLannotate 1.2.2; 18 found; start..end, strand, type, name):
    110..128     +  promoter       SV40 promoter (fragment): SV40 enhancer and early promoter
    191..331     +  repeat_region  AAV2 ITR: inverted terminal repeat of adeno-associated virus serotype 2 inverted
    336..387     -  misc_feature   bom (fragment): basis of mobility region from pBR322
    406..861     +  rep_origin     f1 ori (sequence partly withheld): f1 bacteriophage origin of replication; arrow indicates direction of (+) strand synthesis
    862..911     -  misc_feature   bom (fragment): basis of mobility region from pBR322
   1013..1048    -  CDS            rop (fragment): Rop protein, which maintains plasmids at low copy number; rop
   1143..1247    +  promoter       AmpR promoter: bla
   1248..2108    +  CDS            AmpR: β-lactamase; bla; confers resistance to ampicillin, carbenicillin, and related antibiotics
   2279..2867    +  rep_origin     ori: high-copy-number ColE1/pMB1/pBR322/pUC origin of replication
   2940..2967    +  repeat_region  AAV2 ITR (fragment): inverted terminal repeat of adeno-associated virus serotype 2 inverted
   2996..3023    +  repeat_region  AAV2 ITR (fragment): inverted terminal repeat of adeno-associated virus serotype 2 inverted
   3261..3503    -  CDS            C16orf89 (fragment): CP089_HUMAN - Experimental evidence at protein level: Swiss-Prot protein existence level 1. From Homo sapiens (Human).
   4868..4963    +  CDS            C14orf178 (fragment): CN178_HUMAN - Experimental evidence at transcript level: Swiss-Prot protein existence level 2. From Homo sapiens (Human).
   5365..6042    +  CDS            mNeonGreen: mNeonGreen is a basic (constitutively fluorescent) green/yellow fluorescent protein published in 2013, derived from Branchiostoma lanceolatum. It is reported to be a very rapidly-maturing monomer with moderate acid sensitivity.
   6049..6549    +  CDS            Nluc: NanoLuc® luciferase human codon-optimized
   6607..6648    +  CDS            V5 tag: epitope tag from simian virus 5
   6666..7254    +  misc_feature   WPRE: woodchuck hepatitis virus posttranscriptional regulatory element
   7325..106     +  polyA_signal   bGH poly(A) signal (across the origin): bovine growth hormone polyadenylation signal
>Addgene plasmid #221455 | pssAAV-2-hGFAP-GeNL-WPRE-bGHp(A) | addgene full sequence | sequence record 441248 | Addgene NGS Result
CTGAGTAGGTGTCATTCTATTCTGGGGGGTGGGGTGGGGCAGGACAGCAAGGGGGAGGATTGGGAAGACA
ATAGCAGGCATGCTGGGGATGCGGTGGGCTCTATGGCTTCTGAGGCGGAAAGAACCAGATCCTCTCTTAA
GGTAGCATCGAGATTTAAATTAGGGATAACAGGGTAATGGCGCGGGCCGCAGGAACCCCTAGTGATGGAG
TTGGCCACTCCCTCTCTGCGCGCTCGCTCGCTCACTGAGGCCGGGCGACCAAAGGTCGCCCGACGCCCGG
GCTTTGCCCGGGCGGCCTCAGTGAGCGAGCGAGCGCGCAGCTGCCTGCAGGGGCGCCTGATGCGGTATTT
TCTCCTTACGCATCTGTGCGGTATTTCACACCGCATA
[95 nt withheld, positions 388-482]
T
[46 nt withheld, positions 484-529]
C
[141 nt withheld, positions 531-671]
CCTTTGACGTTGGAGTCCACGTTCTTT
[37 nt withheld, positions 699-735]
ACTCTATCTCGGGCTATTCTTTTGATTTATAAGGGATTTTGCCGATTTCGGTCTATTGGTTAAAAAATGA
GCTGATTTAACAAAAATTTAACGCGAATTTTAACAAAATATTAACGTTTACAATTTTATGGTGCACTCTC
AGTACAATCTGCTCTGATGCCGCATAGTTAAGCCAGCCCCGACACCCGCCAACACCCGCTGACGCGCCCT
GACGGGCTTGTCTGCTCCCGGCATCCGCTTACAGACAAGCTGTGACCGTCTCCGGGAGCTGCATGTGTCA
GAGGTTTTCACCGTCATCACCGAAACGCGCGAGACGAAAGGGCCTCGTGATACGCCTATTTTTATAGGTT
AATGTCATGATAATAATGGTTTCTTAGACGTCAGGTGGCACTTTTCGGGGAAATGTGCGCGGAACCCCTA
TTTGTTTATTTTTCTAAATACATTCAAATATGTATCCGCTCATGAGACAATAACCCTGATAAATGCTTCA
ATAATATTGAAAAAGGAAGAGTATGAGTATTCAACATTTCCGTGTCGCCCTTATTCCCTTTTTTGCGGCA
TTTTGCCTTCCTGTTTTTGCTCACCCAGAAACGCTGGTGAAAGTAAAAGATGCTGAAGATCAGTTGGGTG
CACGAGTGGGTTACATCGAACTGGATCTCAACAGCGGTAAGATCCTTGAGAGTTTTCGCCCCGAAGAACG
TTTTCCAATGATGAGCACTTTTAAAGTTCTGCTATGTGGCGCGGTATTATCCCGTATTGACGCCGGGCAA
GAGCAACTCGGTCGCCGCATACACTATTCTCAGAATGACTTGGTTGAGTACTCACCAGTCACAGAAAAGC
ATCTTACGGATGGCATGACAGTAAGAGAATTATGCAGTGCTGCCATAACCATGAGTGATAACACTGCGGC
CAACTTACTTCTGACAACGATCGGAGGACCGAAGGAGCTAACCGCTTTTTTGCACAACATGGGGGATCAT
GTAACTCGCCTTGATCGTTGGGAACCGGAGCTGAATGAAGCCATACCAAACGACGAGCGTGACACCACGA
TGCCTGTAGCAATGGCAACAACGTTGCGCAAACTATTAACTGGCGAACTACTTACTCTAGCTTCCCGGCA
ACAATTAATAGACTGGATGGAGGCGGATAAAGTTGCAGGACCACTTCTGCGCTCGGCCCTTCCGGCTGGC
TGGTTTATTGCTGATAAATCTGGAGCCGGTGAGCGTGGGTCTCGCGGTATCATTGCAGCACTGGGGCCAG
ATGGTAAGCCCTCCCGTATCGTAGTTATCTACACGACGGGGAGTCAGGCAACTATGGATGAACGAAATAG
ACAGATCGCTGAGATAGGTGCCTCACTGATTAAGCATTGGTAACTGTCAGACCAAGTTTACTCATATATA
CTTTAGATTGATTTAAAACTTCATTTTTAATTTAAAAGGATCTAGGTGAAGATCCTTTTTGATAATCTCA
TGACCAAAATCCCTTAACGTGAGTTTTCGTTCCACTGAGCGTCAGACCCCGTAGAAAAGATCAAAGGATC
TTCTTGAGATCCTTTTTTTCTGCGCGTAATCTGCTGCTTGCAAACAAAAAAACCACCGCTACCAGCGGTG
GTTTGTTTGCCGGATCAAGAGCTACCAACTCTTTTTCCGAAGGTAACTGGCTTCAGCAGAGCGCAGATAC
CAAATACTGTTCTTCTAGTGTAGCCGTAGTTAGGCCACCACTTCAAGAACTCTGTAGCACCGCCTACATA
CCTCGCTCTGCTAATCCTGTTACCAGTGGCTGCTGCCAGTGGCGATAAGTCGTGTCTTACCGGGTTGGAC
TCAAGACGATAGTTACCGGATAAGGCGCAGCGGTCGGGCTGAACGGGGGGTTCGTGCACACAGCCCAGCT
TGGAGCGAACGACCTACACCGAACTGAGATACCTACAGCGTGAGCTATGAGAAAGCGCCACGCTTCCCGA
AGGGAGAAAGGCGGACAGGTATCCGGTAAGCGGCAGGGTCGGAACAGGAGAGCGCACGAGGGAGCTTCCA
GGGGGAAACGCCTGGTATCTTTATAGTCCTGTCGGGTTTCGCCACCTCTGACTTGAGCGTCGATTTTTGT
GATGCTCGTCAGGGGGGCGGAGCCTATGGAAAAACGCCAGCAACGCGGCCTTTTTACGGTTCCTGGCCTT
TTGCTGGCCTTTTGCTCACATGTCCTGCAGGCAGCTGCGCGCTCGCTCGCTCACTGAGGCCGCCCGGGCG
TCGGGCGACCTTTGGTCGCCCGGCCTCAGTGAGCGAGCGAGCGCGCAGAGAGGGAGTGGCCAACTCCATC
ACTAGGGGTTCCTGCGGCAATTCAGTCGATAACTATAACGGTCCTAAGGTAGCGATTTAAATACGCGCTC
TCTTAAGGTAGCCCCGGGACGCGTCAATTGTCCCACCTCCCTCTCTGTGCTGGGACTCACAGAGGGAGAC
CTCAGGAGGCAGTCTGTCCATCACATGTCCAAATGCAGAGCATACCCTGGGCTGGGCGCAGTGGCGCACA
ACTGTAATTCCAGCACTTTGGGAGGCTGATGTGGAAGGATCACTTGAGCCCAGAAGTTCTAGACCAGCCT
GGGCAACATGGCAAGACCCTATCTCTACAAAAAAAGTTAAAAAATCAGCCACGTGTGGTGACACACACCT
GTAGTCCCAGCTATTCAGGAGGCTGAGGTGAGGGGATCACTTAAGGCTGGGAGGTTGAGGCTGCAGTGAG
TCGTGGTTGCGCCACTGCACTCCAGCCTGGGCAACAGTGAGACCCTGTCTCAAAAGACAAAAAAAAAAAA
AAAAAAAAAAAAAAAGAACATATCCTGGTGTGGAGTAGGGGACGCTGCTCTGACAGAGGCTCGGGGGCCT
GAGCTGGCTCTGTGAGCTGGGGAGGAGGCAGACAGCCAGGCCTTGTCTGCAAGCAGACCTGGCAGCATTG
GGCTGGCCGCCCCCCAGGGCCTCCTCTTCATGCCCAGTGAATGACTCACCTTGGCACAGACACAATGTTC
GGGGTGGGCACAGTGCCTGCTTCCCGCCGCACCCCAGCCCCCCTCAAATGCCTTCCGAGAAGCCCATTGA
GTAGGGGGCTTGCATTGCACCCCAGCCTGACAGCCTGGCATCTTGGGATAAAAGCAGCACAGCCCCCTAG
GGGCTGCCCTTGCTGTGTGGCGCCACCGGCGGTGGAGAACAAGGCTCTATTCAGCCTGTGCCCAGGAAAG
GGGATCAGGGGATGCCCAGGCATGGACAGTGGGTGGCAGGGGGGGAGAGGAGGGCTGTCTGCTTCCCAGA
AGTCCAAGGACACAAATGGGTGAGGGGACTGGGCAGGGTTCTGACCCTGTGGGACCAGAGTGGAGGGCGT
AGATGGACCTGAAGTCTCCAGGGACAACAGGGCCCAGGTCTCAGGCTCCTAGTTGGGCCCAGTGGCTCCA
GCGTTTCCAAACCCATCCATCCCCAGAGGTTCTTCCCATCTCTCCAGGCTGATGTGTGGGAACTCGAGGA
AATAAATCTCCAGTGGGAGACGGAGGGGTGGCCAGGGAAACGGGGCGCTGCAGGAATAAAGACGAGCCAG
CACAGCCAGCTCATGCGTAACGGCTTTGTGGAGCTGTCAAGGCCTGGTCTCTGGGAGAGAGGCACAGGGA
GGCCAGACAAGGAAGGGGTGACCTGGAGGGACAGATCCAGGGGCTAAAGTCCTGATAAGGCAAGAGAGTG
CCGGCCCCCTCTTGCCCTATCAGGACCTCCACTGCCACATAGAGGCCATGATTGACCCTTAGACAAAGGG
CTGGTGTCCAATCCCAGCCCCCAGCCCCAGAACTCCAGGGAATGAATGGGCAGAGAGCAGGAATGTGGGA
CATCTGTGTTCAAGGGAAGGACTCCAGGAGTCTGCTGGGAATGAGGCCTAGTAGGAAATGAGGTGGCCCT
TGAGGGTACAGAACAGGTTCATTCTTCGCCAAATTCCCAGCACCTTGCAGGCACTTACAGCTGAGTGAGA
TAATGCCTGGGTTATGAAATCAAAAAGTTGGAAAGCAGGTCAGAGGTCATCTGGTACAGCCCTTCCTTCC
CTTTTTTTTTTTTTTTTTTTTTTGTGAGACAAGGTCTCTCTCTGTTGCCCAGGCTGGAGTGGCGCAAACA
CAGCTCACTGCAGCCTCAACCTACTGGGCTCAAGCAATCCTCCAGCCTCAGCCTCCCAAAGTGCTGGGAT
TACAAGCATGAGCCACCCCACTCAGCCCTTTCCTTCCTTTTTAATTGATGCATAATAATTGTAAGTATTC
ATCATGGTCCAACCAACCCTTTCTTGACCCACCTTCCTAGAGAGAGGGTCCTCTTGATTCAGCGGTCAGG
GCCCCAGACCCATGGTCTGGCTCCAGGTACCACCTGCCTCATGCAGGAGTTGGCGTGCCCAGGAAGCTCT
GCCTCTGGGCACAGTGACCTCAGTGGGGTGAGGGGAGCTCTCCCCATAGCTGGGCTGCGGCCCAACCCCA
CCCCCTCAGGCTATGCCAGGGGGTGTTGCCAGGGGCACCCGGGCATCGCCAGTCTAGCCCACTCCTTCAT
AAAGCCCTCGCATCCCAGGAGCGAGCAGAGCCAGAGCAGCTAGCGTTTAAACTTAAGCTTGGTACCGAGC
TCGGATCCGATGGTGTCCAAGGGCGAAGAGGACAACATGGCCAGCCTGCCTGCCACCCACGAGCTGCACA
TCTTCGGCAGCATCAACGGCGTGGACTTCGACATGGTGGGACAGGGCACCGGCAACCCCAACGACGGCTA
CGAGGAACTGAACCTGAAGTCCACAAAGGGCGACCTGCAGTTCAGCCCCTGGATTCTGGTGCCCCACATC
GGCTACGGCTTCCACCAGTACCTGCCCTACCCCGACGGCATGAGCCCTTTCCAGGCCGCTATGGTGGATG
GCAGCGGCTACCAGGTGCACCGGACCATGCAGTTTGAGGACGGCGCCAGCCTGACCGTGAACTACCGGTA
CACATACGAGGGCAGCCACATCAAGGGCGAGGCCCAAGTGAAGGGCACAGGCTTTCCAGCCGACGGCCCC
GTGATGACCAATAGCCTGACAGCCGCCGACTGGTGCAGAAGCAAGAAAACCTACCCCAATGACAAGACCA
TCATCAGCACCTTCAAGTGGTCCTACACCACCGGCAATGGCAAGCGGTACAGAAGCACCGCCCGGACCAC
CTACACCTTCGCCAAACCTATGGCCGCCAACTACCTGAAGAACCAGCCTATGTACGTGTTCCGCAAGACC
GAGCTGAAGCACTCCAAGACAGAACTGAACTTCAAAGAGTGGCAGAAAGCCTTCACCGGGTTTGAAGATT
TCGTTGGGGACTGGCGACAGACAGCCGGCTACAACCTGGACCAAGTCCTTGAACAGGGAGGTGTGTCCAG
TTTGTTTCAGAATCTCGGGGTGTCCGTAACTCCGATCCAAAGGATTGTCCTGAGCGGTGAAAATGGGCTG
AAGATCGACATCCATGTCATCATCCCGTATGAAGGTCTGAGCGGCGACCAAATGGGCCAGATCGAAAAAA
TTTTTAAGGTGGTGTACCCTGTGGATGATCATCACTTTAAGGTGATCCTGCACTATGGCACACTGGTAAT
CGACGGGGTTACGCCGAACATGATCGACTATTTCGGACGGCCGTATGAAGGCATCGCCGTGTTCGACGGC
AAAAAGATCACTGTAACAGGGACCCTGTGGAACGGCAACAAAATTATCGACGAGCGCCTGATCAACCCCG
ACGGCTCCCTGCTGTTCCGAGTAACCATCAACGGAGTGACCGGCTGGCGGCTGTGCGAACGCATTCTGGC
GTAAGAATTCTGCAGATATCCAGCACAGTGGCGGCCGCTCGAGTCTAGAGGGCCCTTCGAAGGTAAGCCT
ATCCCTAACCCTCTCCTCGGTCTCGATTCTACGCGTACCGGTTAATCGATAATCAACCTCTGGATTACAA
AATTTGTGAAAGATTGACTGGTATTCTTAACTATGTTGCTCCTTTTACGCTATGTGGATACGCTGCTTTA
ATGCCTTTGTATCATGCTATTGCTTCCCGTATGGCTTTCATTTTCTCCTCCTTGTATAAATCCTGGTTGC
TGTCTCTTTATGAGGAGTTGTGGCCCGTTGTCAGGCAACGTGGCGTGGTGTGCACTGTGTTTGCTGACGC
AACCCCCACTGGTTGGGGCATTGCCACCACCTGTCAGCTCCTTTCCGGGACTTTCGCTTTCCCCCTCCCT
ATTGCCACGGCGGAACTCATCGCCGCCTGCCTTGCCCGCTGCTGGACAGGGGCTCGGCTGTTGGGCACTG
ACAATTCCGTGGTGTTGTCGGGGAAATCATCGTCCTTTCCTTGGCTGCTCGCCTGTGTTGCCACCTGGAT
TCTGCGCGGGACGTCCTTCTGCTACGTCCCTTCGGCCCTCAATCCAGCGGACCTTCCTTCCCGCGGCCTG
CTGCCGGCTCTGCGGCCTCTTCCGCGTCTTCGCCTTCGCCCTCAGACGAGTCGGATCTCCCTTTGGGCCG
CCTCCCCGCATCGAAACCCGCTGATCAGCCGGTCATCATCACCATCACCATTGAGTTTAAACCCGCTGAT
CAGCCTCGACTGTGCCTTCTAGTTGCCAGCCATCTGTTGTTTGCCCCTCCCCCGTGCCTTCCTTGACCCT
GGAAGGTGCCACTCCCACTGTCCTTTCCTAATAAAATGAGGAAATTGCATCGCATTGT
